>Addgene plasmid #183677 | His6-SMT3-SopB(C460S) | addgene full sequence | sequence record 360274 | Addgene Partial NGS Result
TGGCGAATGGG
[124 nt withheld, positions 12-135]
C
[91 nt withheld, positions 137-227]
A
[49 nt withheld, positions 229-277]
CCTTTGACGTTGGAGTCCACGTTCTTT
[37 nt withheld, positions 305-341]
ACCCTATCTCGGTCTATTCTTTTGATTTATAAGGGATTTTGCCGATTTCGGCCTATTGGTTAAAAAATGA
GCTGATTTAACAAAAATTTAACGCGAATTTTAACAAAATATTAACGCTTACAATTTAGGTGGCACTTTTC
GGGGAAATGTGCGCGGAACCCCTATTTGTTTATTTTTCTAAATACATTCAAATATGTATCCGCTCATGAA
TTAATTCTTAGAAAAACTCATCGAGCATCAAATGAAACTGCAATTTATTCATATCAGGATTATCAATACC
ATATTTTTGAAAAAGCCGTTTCTGTAATGAAGGAGAAAACTCACCGAGGCAGTTCCATAGGATGGCAAGA
TCCTGGTATCGGTCTGCGATTCCGACTCGTCCAACATCAATACAACCTATTAATTTCCCCTCGTCAAAAA
TAAGGTTATCAAGTGAGAAATCACCATGAGTGACGACTGAATCCGGTGAGAATGGCAAAAGTTTATGCAT
TTCTTTCCAGACTTGTTCAACAGGCCAGCCATTACGCTCGTCATCAAAATCACTCGCATCAACCAAACCG
TTATTCATTCGTGATTGCGCCTGAGCGAGACGAAATACGCGATCGCTGTTAAAAGGACAATTACAAACAG
GAATCGAATGCAACCGGCGCAGGAACACTGCCAGCGCATCAACAATATTTTCACCTGAATCAGGATATTC
TTCTAATACCTGGAATGCTGTTTTCCCGGGGATCGCAGTGGTGAGTAACCATGCATCATCAGGAGTACGG
ATAAAATGCTTGATGGTCGGAAGAGGCATAAATTCCGTCAGCCAGTTTAGTCTGACCATCTCATCTGTAA
CATCATTGGCAACGCTACCTTTGCCATGTTTCAGAAACAACTCTGGCGCATCGGGCTTCCCATACAATCG
ATAGATTGTCGCACCTGATTGCCCGACATTATCGCGAGCCCATTTATACCCATATAAATCAGCATCCATG
TTGGAATTTAATCGCGGCCTAGAGCAAGACGTTTCCCGTTGAATATGGCTCATAACACCCCTTGTATTAC
TGTTTATGTAAGCAGACAGTTTTATTGTTCATGACCAAAATCCCTTAACGTGAGTTTTCGTTCCACTGAG
CGTCAGACCCCGTAGAAAAGATCAAAGGATCTTCTTGAGATCCTTTTTTTCTGCGCGTAATCTGCTGCTT
GCAAACAAAAAAACCACCGCTACCAGCGGTGGTTTGTTTGCCGGATCAAGAGCTACCAACTCTTTTTCCG
AAGGTAACTGGCTTCAGCAGAGCGCAGATACCAAATACTGTCCTTCTAGTGTAGCCGTAGTTAGGCCACC
ACTTCAAGAACTCTGTAGCACCGCCTACATACCTCGCTCTGCTAATCCTGTTACCAGTGGCTGCTGCCAG
TGGCGATAAGTCGTGTCTTACCGGGTTGGACTCAAGACGATAGTTACCGGATAAGGCGCAGCGGTCGGGC
TGAACGGGGGGTTCGTGCACACAGCCCAGCTTGGAGCGAACGACCTACACCGAACTGAGATACCTACAGC
GTGAGCTATGAGAAAGCGCCACGCTTCCCGAAGGGAGAAAGGCGGACAGGTATCCGGTAAGCGGCAGGGT
CGGAACAGGAGAGCGCACGAGGGAGCTTCCAGGGGGAAACGCCTGGTATCTTTATAGTCCTGTCGGGTTT
CGCCACCTCTGACTTGAGCGTCGATTTTTGTGATGCTCGTCAGGGGGGCGGAGCCTATGGAAAAACGCCA
GCAACGCGGCCTTTTTACGGTTCCTGGCCTTTTGCTGGCCTTTTGCTCACATGTTCTTTCCTGCGTTATC
CCCTGATTCTGTGGATAACCGTATTACCGCCTTTGAGTGAGCTGATACCGCTCGCCGCAGCCGAACGACC
GAGCGCAGCGAGTCAGTGAGCGAGGAAGCGGAAGAGCGCCTGATGCGGTATTTTCTCCTTACGCATCTGT
GCGGTATTTCACACCGCAATGGTGCACTCTCAGTACAATCTGCTCTGATGCCGCATAGTTAAGCCAGTAT
ACACTCCGCTATCGCTACGTGACTGGGTCATGGCTGCGCCCCGACACCCGCCAACACCCGCTGACGCGCC
CTGACGGGCTTGTCTGCTCCCGGCATCCGCTTACAGACAAGCTGTGACCGTCTCCGGGAGCTGCATGTGT
CAGAGGTTTTCACCGTCATCACCGAAACGCGCGAGGCAGCTGCGGTAAAGCTCATCAGCGTGGTCGTGAA
GCGATTCACAGATGTCTGCCTGTTCATCCGCGTCCAGCTCGTTGAGTTTCTCCAGAAGCGTTAATGTCTG
GCTTCTGATAAAGCGGGCCATGTTAAGGGCGGTTTTTTCCTGTTTGGTCACTGATGCCTCCGTGTAAGGG
GGATTTCTGTTCATGGGGGTAATGATACCGATGAAACGAGAGAGGATGCTCACGATACGGGTTACTGATG
ATGAACATGCCCGGTTACTGGAACGTTGTGAGGGTAAACAACTGGCGGTATGGATGCGGCGGGACCAGAG
AAAAATCACTCAGGGTCAATGCCAGCGCTTCGTTAATACAGATGTAGGTGTTCCACAGGGTAGCCAGCAG
CATCCTGCGATGCAGATCCGGAACATAATGGTGCAGGGCGCTGACTTCCGCGTTTCCAGACTTTACGAAA
CACGGAAACCGAAGACCATTCATGTTGTTGCTCAGGTCGCAGACGTTTTGCAGCAGCAGTCGCTTCACGT
TCGCTCGCGTATCGGTGATTCATTCTGCTAACCAGTAAGGCAACCCCGCCAGCCTAGCCGGGTCCTCAAC
GACAGGAGCACGATCATGCGCACCCGTGGGGCCGCCATGCCGGCGATAATGGCCTGCTTCTCGCCGAAAC
GTTTGGTGGCGGGACCAGTGACGAAGGCTTGAGCGAGGGCGTGCAAGATTCCGAATACCGCAAGCGACAG
GCCGATCATCGTCGCGCTCCAGCGAAAGCGGTCCTCGCCGAAAATGACCCAGAGCGCTGCCGGCACCTGT
CCTACGAGTTGCATGATAAAGAAGACAGTCATAAGTGCGGCGACGATAGTCATGCCCCGCGCCCACCGGA
AGGAGCTGACTGGGTTGAAGGCTCTCAAGGGCATCGGTCGAGATCCCGGTGCCTAATGAGTGAGCTAACT
TACATTAATTGCGTTGCGCTCACTGCCCGCTTTCCAGTCGGGAAACCTGTCGTGCCAGCTGCATTAATGA
ATCGGCCAACGCGCGGGGAGAGGCGGTTTGCGTATTGGGCGCCAGGGTGGTTTTTCTTTTCACCAGTGAG
ACGGGCAACAGCTGATTGCCCTTCACCGCCTGGCCCTGAGAGAGTTGCAGCAAGCGGTCCACGCTGGTTT
GCCCCAGCAGGCGAAAATCCTGTTTGATGGTGGTTAACGGCGGGATATAACATGAGCTGTCTTCGGTATC
GTCGTATCCCACTACCGAGATATCCGCACCAACGCGCAGCCCGGACTCGGTAATGGCGCGCATTGCGCCC
AGCGCCATCTGATCGTTGGCAACCAGCATCGCAGTGGGAACGATGCCCTCATTCAGCATTTGCATGGTTT
GTTGAAAACCGGACATGGCACTCCAGTCGCCTTCCCGTTCCGCTATCGGCTGAATTTGATTGCGAGTGAG
ATATTTATGCCAGCCAGCCAGACGCAGACGCGCCGAGACAGAACTTAATGGGCCCGCTAACAGCGCGATT
TGCTGGTGACCCAATGCGACCAGATGCTCCACGCCCAGTCGCGTACCGTCTTCATGGGAGAAAATAATAC
TGTTGATGGGTGTCTGGTCAGAGACATCAAGAAATAACGCCGGAACATTAGTGCAGGCAGCTTCCACAGC
AATGGCATCCTGGTCATCCAGCGGATAGTTAATGATCAGCCCACTGACGCGTTGCGCGAGAAGATTGTGC
ACCGCCGCTTTACAGGCTTCGACGCCGCTTCGTTCTACCATCGACACCACCACGCTGGCACCCAGTTGAT
CGGCGCGAGATTTAATCGCCGCGACAATTTGCGACGGCGCGTGCAGGGCCAGACTGGAGGTGGCAACGCC
AATCAGCAACGACTGTTTGCCCGCCAGTTGTTGTGCCACGCGGTTGGGAATGTAATTCAGCTCCGCCATC
GCCGCTTCCACTTTTTCCCGCGTTTTCGCAGAAACGTGGCTGGCCTGGTTCACCACGCGGGAAACGGTCT
GATAAGAGACACCGGCATACTCTGCGACATCGTATAACGTTACTGGTTTCACATTCACCACCCTGAATTG
ACTCTCTTCCGGGCGCTATCATGCCATACCGCGAAAGGTTTTGCGCCATTCGATGGTGTCCGGGATCTCG
ACGCTCTCCCTTATGCGACTCCTGCATTAGGAAGCAGCCCAGTAGTAGGTTGAGGCCGTTGAGCACCGCC
GCCGCAAGGAATGGTGCATGCAAGGAGATGGCGCCCAACAGTCCCCCGGCCACGGGGCCTGCCACCATAC
CCACGCCGAAACAAGCGCTCATGAGCCCGAAGTGGCGAGCCCGATCTTCCCCATCGGTGATGTCGGCGAT
ATAGGCGCCAGCAACCGCACCTGTGGCGCCGGTGATGCCGGCCACGATGCGTCCGGCGTAGAGGATCGAG
ATCTCGATCCCGCGAAATTAATACGACTCACTATAGGGGAATTGTGAGCGGATAACAATTCCCCTCTAGA
AATAATTTTGTTTAACTTTAAGAAGGAGATATACCATGGGTAGCAGCCACCACCACCACCACCACAGCAG
CGGCAGCGATAGCGAGGTGAACCAGGAAGCGAAGCCGGAAGTGAAACCGGAAGTTAAGCCGGAGACCCAC
ATCAACCTGAAAGTTAGCGACGGTAGCAGCGAAATCTTCTTTAAGATTAAGAAAACCACCCCGCTGCGTC
GTCTGATGGAAGCGTTCGCGAAACGTCAAGGCAAGGAGATGGACAGCCTGCGTTTTCTGTACGATGGCAT
CCGTATTCAGGCGGACCAAACCCCGGAAGACCTGGATATGGAGGACAACGATATCATTGAAGCGCACCGT
GAGCAGATCGGTGGCTCAGGCCAGGGCAAAGCGCCGGCTAAAGCGCCCGACGCTCGCCCGGAAATTATTG
TCCTGCGAGAACCCGGCGCGACATGGGGGAATTATCTACAGCATCAGAAGGCGTCTAACCACTCGCTGCA
TAACCTCTATAACTTACAGCGCGATCTTCTTACCGTCGCGGCAACCGTTCTGGGTAAACAAGACCCGGTT
CTAACGTCAATGGCAAACCAAATGGAGTTAGCCAAAGTTAAAGCGGACCGGCCAGCAACAAAACAAGAAG
AAGCCGCGGCAAAAGCATTGAAGAAAAATCTTATCGAACTTATTGCAGCACGCACTCAGCAGCAGGATGG
CTTACCTGCAAAAGAAGCTCATCGCTTTGCGGCAGTAGCGTTTAGAGATGCTCAGGTCAAGCAGCTTAAT
AACCAGCCCTGGCAAACCATAAAAAATACACTCACGCATAACGGGCATCACTATACCAACACGCAGCTCC
CTGCAGCAGAGATGAAAATCGGCGCAAAAGATATCTTTCCCAGTGCTTATGAGGGAAAGGGCGTATGCAG
TTGGGATACCAAGAATATTCATCACGCCAATAATTTGTGGATGTCCACGGTGAGTGTGCATGAGGACGGT
AAAGATAAAACGCTTTTTTGCGGGATACGTCATGGCGTGCTTTCCCCCTATCATGAAAAAGATCCGCTTC
TGCGTCACGTCGGCGCTGAAAACAAAGCCAAAGAAGTATTAACTGCGGCACTTTTTAGTAAACCTGAGTT
GCTTAACAAAGCCTTAGCGGGCGAGGCGGTAAGCCTGAAACTGGTATCCGTCGGGTTACTCACCGCGTCG
AATATTTTCGGCAAAGAGGGAACGATGGTCGAGGACCAAATGCGCGCATGGCAATCGTTGACCCAGCCGG
GAAAAATGATTCATTTAAAAATCCGCAATAAAGATGGCGATCTACAGACGGTAAAAATAAAACCGGACGT
CGCCGCATTTAATGTGGGTGTTAATGAGCTGGCGCTCAAGCTCGGCTTTGGCCTTAAGGCATCGGATAGC
TATAATGCCGAGGCGCTACATCAGTTATTAGGCAATGATTTACGCCCTGAAGCCAGACCAGGTGGCTGGG
TTGGCGAATGGCTGGCGCAATACCCGGATAATTATGAGGTCGTCAATACATTAGCGCGCCAGATTAAGGA
TATATGGAAAAATAACCAACATCATAAAGATGGCGGCGAACCCTATAAACTCGCACAACGCCTTGCCATG
TTAGCCCATGAAATTGACGCGGTACCCGCCTGGAATTCTAAAAGCGGCAAAGATCGTACAGGGATGATGG
ATTCAGAAATCAAGCGAGAGATCATTTCCTTACATCAGACCCATATGTTAAGTGCGCCTGGTAGTCTTCC
GGATAGCGGTGGACAGAAAATTTTCCAAAAAGTATTACTGAATAGCGGTAACCTGGAGATTCAGAAACAA
AATACGGGCGGGGCGGGAAACAAAGTAATGAAAAATTTATCGCCAGAGGTGCTCAATCTTTCCTATCAAA
AACGAGTTGGGGATGAAAATATTTGGCAGTCAGTAAAAGGCTGAGATCCGGCTGCTAACAAAGCCCGAAA
GGAAGCTGAGTTGGCTGCTGCCACCGCTGAGCAATAACTAGCATAACCCCTTGGGGCCTCTAAACGGGTC
TTGAGGGGTTTTTTGCTGAAAGGAGGAACTATATCCGGAT
Features (pLannotate 1.2.2; 20 found; start..end, strand, type, name):
     12..440     +  rep_origin     f1 ori (sequence partly withheld): f1 bacteriophage origin of replication; arrow indicates direction of (+) strand synthesis
    493..550     +  promoter       AmpR promoter (fragment): bla
    559..1374    -  CDS            KanR: aminoglycoside phosphotransferase; aph(3')-Ia; confers resistance to kanamycin in bacteria or G418 (Geneticin®) in eukaryotes
   1496..2084    +  rep_origin     ori: high-copy-number ColE1/pMB1/pBR322/pUC origin of replication
   2270..2409    -  misc_feature   bom: basis of mobility region from pBR322
   2511..2702    -  CDS            rop: Rop protein, which maintains plasmids at low copy number; rop
   2719..3099    +  CDS            YPB1_ECOLX: Protein predicted: Swiss-Prot protein existence level 4. From Escherichia coli.
   3171..3462    -  CDS            TcR (fragment): tetracycline efflux protein; tet; confers resistance to tetracycline
   3477..3498    -  protein_bind   CAP binding site: CAP binding activates transcription in the presence of cAMP. E. coli catabolite activator protein
   3511..4593    -  CDS            lacI: lac repressor; lacI; The lac repressor binds to the lac operator to inhibit transcription in E. coli. This inhibition can be relieved by adding lactose or isopropyl-β-D-thiogalactopyranoside (IPTG).
   4594..4671    -  promoter       lacI promoter: lacI
   4679..4958    -  CDS            TcR (fragment): tetracycline efflux protein; tet; confers resistance to tetracycline
   4980..4998    +  promoter       T7 promoter: promoter for bacteriophage T7 RNA polymerase
   4999..5023    +  protein_bind   lac operator: The lac repressor binds to the lac operator to inhibit transcription in E. coli. This inhibition can be relieved by adding lactose or isopropyl-β-D-thiogalactopyranoside (IPTG). lac repressor encoded by lacI
   5038..5060    +  RBS            RBS: efficient ribosome binding site from bacteriophage T7 gene 10 (Olins and Rangwala, 1989)
   5078..5096    +  CDS            9xHis (fragment): 9xHis affinity tag
   5106..5399    +  CDS            SMT3: SMT3_YEAST - Experimental evidence at protein level: Swiss-Prot protein existence level 1. Not known; suppressor of MIF2 mutations. From Saccharomyces cerevisiae (strain ATCC 204508 / S288c) (Baker's yeast).
   5397..6962    +  CDS            sopB (fragment): SOPB_SALTY - Also known as sigD. Experimental evidence at protein level: Swiss-Prot protein existence level 1. Converts phosphatidylinositol 3,4,5-trisphosphate (PtdIns 3,4,5-P3) to PtdIns 3-P and prevents the transition of PtdIns 3-P to PtdIns 3,5-P2. It is one of the known effectors injected by Salmonella into the host cell and is required for invasion and for an efficient generation and maintenance of Salmonella-containing vacuole (SVC). Alteration of the phosphoinositide composition of the plasma membrane causes membrane ruffling and actin cytoskeleton rearrangements. The persistence of Pt
   6972..7021    +  CDS            SET1 (fragment): solubility-enhancement tag derived from T7 phage gene 10B
   7029..7076    +  terminator     T7 terminator: transcription terminator for bacteriophage T7 RNA polymerase
