[The description below was written by a language model from this plasmid's Addgene catalogue record and pLannotate feature annotations shown in this document.]
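Description:
His6-SMT3-SopB(C460S) is a bacterial expression plasmid built on the pET28a backbone for producing a recombinant, catalytically inactive form of the Salmonella enterica serovar Typhimurium effector SopB (also called SigD). The plasmid is about 7.1 kb and is selected with kanamycin through an aminoglycoside phosphotransferase gene. It replicates from a ColE1/pBR322-type origin accompanied by the bom region and the rop gene, which keeps copy number low, consistent with the catalogue's low-copy designation. An f1 phage origin is also present, and short annotated fragments of tetracycline-resistance sequence and a bla promoter remnant appear to be backbone vestiges or annotation hits rather than functional markers.

The expression cassette follows the standard pET layout. A T7 promoter is followed immediately by a lac operator and the T7 gene 10 ribosome binding site, with a plasmid-borne lacI gene supplying repressor, so transcription depends on T7 RNA polymerase in the host and is induced with IPTG. The open reading frame begins with a hexahistidine tag (annotated as a partial 9xHis match), followed by residues 2–101 of yeast SMT3, the SUMO homologue, fused to the N terminus of SopB. The cassette ends at the T7 terminator. The His tag allows metal-affinity purification, and SMT3 fusions are commonly used to improve solubility and to permit tag removal with a SUMO-specific protease, although the record does not describe this step.

SopB is a phosphoinositide-modifying enzyme injected into host cells during invasion. The C460S substitution makes it catalytically inactive, so the purified protein serves as an inactive counterpart to active SopB in biochemical studies of phosphoinositide conversion. The insert was assembled by Gibson cloning.
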