Addgene plasmid #183677: His6-SMT3-SopB(C460S)
Purpose: Recombinant Salmonella Typhimurium SopB (catalytically inactive)
Depositing lab: Sergio Grinstein. Depositing organization: Hospital for Sick Children. Publication: Kinase-independent synthesis of 3-phosphorylated phosphoinositides by a phosphotransferase. Walpole GFW, Pacheco J, Chauhan N, Clark J, Anderson KE, Abbas YM, Brabant-Kirwan D, Montano-Rendon F, Liu Z, Zhu H, Brumell JH, Deiters A, Stephens LR, Hawkins PT, Hammond GRV, Grinstein S, Fairn GD. Nat Cell Biol. 2022 Apr 28. pii: 10.1038/s41556-022-00895-y. doi: 10.1038/s41556-022-00895-y. PubMed 35484249.
Backbone
  Vector backbone: pET28a
  Backbone manufacturer: Novagen
  Vector type: Bacterial Expression
Growth in bacteria
  Bacterial resistance: Kanamycin, 50 μg/mL
  Growth temperature: 37°C
  Growth strain: DH5alpha
  Copy number: Low Copy
Gene/Insert
  Gene/Insert name: sopB (alt name: sigD)
  Species: S. cerevisiae (budding yeast); Salmonella enterica serovar Typhimurium
  Mutation: C460S
  Entrez Gene: sopB (a.k.a. STM1091)
  Promoter: T7
  Tag / fusion protein: His6-S. cerevisiae SMT3(2-101) (N terminal on insert)
  Cloning method: Gibson Cloning
  Sequencing primers: 5′ T7-Fwd; 3′ T7-Terminal
Terms and licenses: Academic/Nonprofit Terms; Industry Terms: Not Available to Industry
How to cite: His6-SMT3-SopB(C460S) was a gift from Sergio Grinstein (Addgene plasmid # 183677 ; http://n2t.net/addgene:183677 ; RRID:Addgene_183677)
